Addgene plasmid #1832: pRET.IL (No IRES-EGFP)
Purpose: (Empty Backbone)
Depositing lab: Philip Leder. Depositing organization: Harvard Medical School. Publication: RET: a poly A-trap retrovirus vector for reversible disruption and expression monitoring of genes in living cells. Ishida Y, Leder P. Nucleic Acids Res 1999 Dec 15;27(24):e35. 10.1093/nar/27.24.e35 PubMed 10572187.
Backbone
  Vector backbone: pRET
  Vector type: Mammalian Expression, Retroviral, Cre/Lox
  Selectable markers: Neomycin (select with G418)
Growth in bacteria
  Bacterial resistance: Ampicillin, 100 μg/mL
  Growth temperature: 37°C
  Growth strain: DH5alpha
  Copy number: High Copy
Gene/Insert
  Gene/Insert name: None (alt names: retroviral RET construct; removable exon trap; Long (strong) RNA pol II promoter for NEO expression)
  Cloning method: Restriction Enzyme
  Sequencing primers: 5′ na
Terms and licenses: Academic/Nonprofit Terms; Industry Terms: Not Available to Industry
Depositor comments: See scanned map. This is the original RET construct for in vitro mutagenesis experiments. The highest virus titer that can be obtained with this construct is ~4x10^4 cfu/ml: the mRNA instability signal seems to block transcription of the virus genome at least to some extent. This construct can not be used for expresssion pattern analysis because of lack of IRES-EGFP. The XbaI-XbaI fragment can be used for transfection. Enhancer sequence in the U3 portion of the 5' LTR is not included in this XbaI-XbaI fragment. (Leder #C-1021)
How to cite: pRET.IL (No IRES-EGFP) was a gift from Philip Leder (Addgene plasmid # 1832 ; http://n2t.net/addgene:1832 ; RRID:Addgene_1832)
