[The description below was written by a language model from this plasmid's Addgene catalogue record.]
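Description:
pRET.IL (No IRES-EGFP) is an empty-backbone retroviral gene-trap vector built on the pRET backbone, classified as a mammalian expression, retroviral and Cre/Lox construct. RET stands for "removable exon trap". The record identifies this plasmid as the original RET construct, a poly A-trap retrovirus designed for reversible disruption of genes in living cells. In bacteria it is maintained as a high-copy plasmid under ampicillin selection, while in mammalian cells integration events are selected with G418 through a neomycin resistance cassette.

The alternative names indicate that NEO expression is driven by a long (strong) RNA polymerase II promoter. In a poly A-trap design, the selectable marker generally lacks its own functional polyadenylation signal, so stable drug resistance depends on the provirus landing within a gene and splicing to downstream exons that supply one. The depositor comments also mention an mRNA instability signal, which appears to partly block transcription of the viral genome and limits the attainable virus titre to about 4x10^4 cfu/ml. The Cre/Lox classification fits the "removable" and reversible nature of the trap, but the record gives no positions for recombinase sites and no feature table is provided, only a reference to a scanned map.

This version lacks the IRES-EGFP reporter, so it is intended for in vitro mutagenesis experiments and cannot be used to analyse expression patterns of trapped genes. As an alternative to viral delivery, an XbaI-XbaI fragment can be used for direct transfection. That fragment does not include the enhancer sequence from the U3 portion of the 5' LTR.
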