>Addgene plasmid #1832 | pRET.IL (No IRES-EGFP) | addgene partial sequence | sequence record 17032 | 1832 with Neo-R
ACTGCGTGCATCCATCTTGTTCAATGGCCGATCCCATATTGGCTGCACGGATCCTGAACGGCAGAGGTTA
CGGCAGTTTGTCTCTCCCCCTTCCGGGAGCCACCTTCTTCTCCAACCGTCCCGGTCGCGCTCTCGGCGCT
TCTGAGGAGAGAACTGGCTGAGTGACGCCCTTTATAGATTCGCCCTTGTGTCCCGCCCCTTCCTTTCCCG
CCCTCCCTTGCGCTACGGGGCCGCCCGCACCGGCCTACACGGAGCGCGCGCGGCGGAGTTGTTGACGCTA
GGGCTCCGGCTCCCTGGTTGGGTGTTCTTTCTGACGCGACAGGAGGAGGAGAATGTTCCTGGTCCTGTCG
TCCTCCTTTCGGGTTTCCCGTGCACTCAAACCGAGGACTTACAGAACGGAGGATAAAGTTAGGCCATTTT
TACTCAGCTTCGGAGTTCAGGCTCATTTTCAGCTAAAGTCTCTCATTAGTATCCCCCCACACACATCGGG
AAAATGGTTTGTCCTACGCATCGGTAATGAAGGCGGGGCCCTTCGGGTCCTCCGGAGCGGGTTCCGGGGG
TGGGGGGAAGGAGGGAGGGACGGGACGGGCCTCGTTCATGAATATTCAGTTCACCGCTGAATATGCATAA
GGCAGGCAAGATGGCGCGTCCAATCAATTGGAAGTAGCCGTTATTAGTGGAGAGGCCCCAGGACGTTGGG
GCACCGCCTGTGCTCTAGT
